>Addgene plasmid #87166 | FLS2-YFPc | addgene full sequence | sequence record 176890 | Addgene NGS Result
TGAGACTTTTCAACAAAGGGTAATATCGGGAAACCTCCTCGGATTCCATTGCCCAGCTATCTGTCACTTC
ATCGAAAGGACAGTAGAAAAGGAAGATGGCTTCTACAAATGCCATCATTGCGATAAAGGAAAGGCTATCG
TTCAAGATGCCTCTACCGACAGTGGTCCCAAAGATGGACCCCCACCCACGAGGAACATCGTGGAAAAAGA
AGACGTTCCAACCACGTCTTCAAAGCAAGTGGATTGATGTGATATCTCCACTGACGTAAGGGATGACGCA
CAATCCCACTATCCTTCGCAAGACCCTTCCTCTATATAAGGAAGTTCATTTCATTTGGAGAGGACCTCGA
GGTCGACGGTATCGATAAGCTTCCCATCAACAAGTTTGTACAAAAAAGCAGGCTCCGCGGCCGCCCCCTT
CACCATGAAGTTACTCTCAAAGACCTTTTTGATATTAACTCTCACCTTCTTCTTCTTTGGCATTGCACTA
GCGAAACAGAGCTTTGAACCAGAGATCGAAGCTTTGAAATCCTTCAAGAATGGTATTTCCAACGACCCTT
TAGGAGTATTATCAGATTGGACCATCATCGGTTCGTTACGACACTGTAATTGGACCGGAATCACCTGCGA
TAGTACCGGACATGTAGTCTCGGTTTCCTTGCTGGAGAAGCAACTTGAAGGTGTTCTGTCTCCAGCCATA
GCGAATCTCACCTATCTCCAGGTTCTTGATCTCACTTCAAATAGTTTTACCGGCAAAATACCGGCTGAAA
TAGGAAAGTTAACCGAGCTTAACCAGCTTATTCTGTACCTAAACTATTTCTCTGGTTCGATTCCTTCTGG
AATCTGGGAGCTTAAGAATATTTTCTATCTTGATCTTAGAAATAATTTGTTGTCCGGTGATGTTCCTGAG
GAAATCTGCAAAACCAGTTCTTTGGTATTGATTGGGTTTGATTACAACAACTTAACCGGGAAAATACCAG
AATGCTTAGGAGATTTGGTTCATCTCCAAATGTTTGTAGCAGCTGGTAACCATTTAACTGGTTCGATTCC
GGTATCAATTGGTACTCTGGCTAATTTAACGGATTTAGACCTGAGTGGTAACCAGTTAACCGGAAAAATA
CCGAGAGATTTTGGAAATCTCTTGAACTTACAGTCTCTCGTTTTAACTGAAAACTTGTTGGAAGGAGATA
TACCAGCTGAGATCGGAAACTGCTCGAGCTTGGTCCAACTTGAGCTTTACGATAACCAGTTAACCGGGAA
AATACCAGCTGAATTAGGGAATTTGGTTCAGCTGCAAGCACTCCGGATATACAAGAACAAACTTACTTCT
TCAATTCCATCTTCATTGTTCCGGTTAACTCAGTTAACCCATTTGGGGTTATCAGAAAACCATTTGGTTG
GACCGATATCAGAAGAAATCGGTTTTCTTGAGTCACTTGAAGTCCTCACACTTCATTCCAACAACTTCAC
AGGAGAGTTTCCACAGTCCATCACAAACTTGAGGAACTTGACAGTCCTAACGGTGGGGTTCAATAATATT
TCCGGTGAGCTCCCGGCGGATCTAGGGCTTCTTACAAACCTTCGGAACCTTTCAGCGCACGACAATCTTC
TTACCGGACCAATACCTTCCAGCATAAGTAACTGCACCGGTCTTAAACTCCTGGACCTGTCTCACAACCA
AATGACTGGCGAGATCCCGCGGGGTTTCGGAAGGATGAATCTTACGTTCATTTCTATTGGGAGGAATCAT
TTCACCGGTGAAATTCCAGATGATATCTTCAACTGTTCAAACTTGGAAACTCTTAGTGTGGCAGATAACA
ACTTAACAGGAACTCTCAAGCCATTAATTGGGAAGCTTCAAAAACTCAGGATTTTGCAAGTTTCATATAA
CTCTCTCACTGGACCGATTCCTCGAGAAATCGGGAATCTGAAAGATTTGAATATCTTGTACCTTCACTCT
AATGGTTTCACAGGGAGAATCCCGAGAGAGATGTCGAATCTCACTCTCCTCCAGGGGCTAAGGATGTATT
CAAATGATCTTGAAGGTCCAATTCCTGAAGAAATGTTTGATATGAAGCTACTCTCAGTTCTTGATCTTTC
CAACAACAAATTCTCAGGTCAAATTCCTGCCTTGTTCTCCAAGCTTGAATCGCTTACCTACTTGAGTCTT
CAAGGAAACAAATTCAACGGGTCTATCCCTGCAAGCCTTAAGTCGCTTTCGCTTCTCAACACATTCGATA
TCTCCGACAATCTTCTCACTGGAACCATCCCTGGAGAGCTGTTAGCTTCTTTGAAAAACATGCAGCTTTA
CCTCAACTTCTCAAACAACTTGTTGACTGGAACCATCCCAAAGGAGCTTGGAAAGCTTGAAATGGTTCAA
GAAATCGACCTTTCAAACAATCTCTTTTCTGGGTCTATTCCAAGATCTTTACAGGCCTGCAAAAATGTGT
TCACACTGGATTTTTCGCAGAACAATCTCTCGGGTCATATACCAGATGAAGTCTTCCAAGGCATGGATAT
GATCATAAGCTTGAACCTTTCAAGGAACAGTTTCTCTGGAGAAATCCCTCAGAGCTTCGGGAACATGACG
CATTTGGTCTCCTTGGATCTCTCTAGTAACAATCTCACTGGTGAAATTCCAGAGAGTCTCGCCAATCTTT
CGACTCTGAAACATCTCAAACTAGCTTCAAACAACCTCAAAGGCCATGTTCCTGAATCCGGGGTGTTCAA
AAACATCAACGCCTCTGATCTAATGGGAAACACAGATCTCTGTGGTAGCAAGAAGCCTCTCAAGCCATGT
ACGATCAAGCAGAAGTCGAGCCACTTCTCGAAGAGAACCAGAGTCATCCTGATTATTCTTGGATCAGCCG
CGGCTCTTCTTCTTGTCCTGCTTCTTGTTCTGATTCTAACCTGTTGCAAGAAAAAAGAAAAAAAGATTGA
AAATTCATCAGAGTCCTCATTACCGGATTTGGATTCAGCTCTGAAACTGAAGAGATTTGAACCAAAAGAG
TTGGAGCAAGCAACAGATTCATTCAACAGTGCCAACATCATTGGCTCAAGCAGCTTAAGCACAGTGTACA
AAGGTCAGCTAGAAGATGGGACAGTGATTGCAGTAAAAGTATTGAATCTAAAGGAATTCTCTGCAGAATC
AGACAAGTGGTTCTACACAGAAGCTAAAACATTGAGCCAACTAAAACATCGAAACCTGGTGAAGATCTTA
GGGTTTGCGTGGGAAAGCGGCAAAACGAAAGCTTTAGTGCTTCCATTTATGGAGAATGGAAACTTGGAGG
ACACCATTCACGGCTCTGCAGCACCGATTGGGTCGCTTTTAGAAAAAATCGATCTTTGTGTTCATATCGC
AAGCGGAATCGATTATCTTCATTCTGGATATGGTTTTCCCATCGTTCATTGTGATCTGAAGCCAGCTAAT
ATACTCCTTGACAGTGACCGCGTTGCTCACGTAAGCGATTTTGGAACTGCTCGGATTCTAGGTTTCCGCG
AAGATGGAAGCACCACAGCTTCAACATCAGCCTTCGAGGGTACAATTGGATACTTAGCTCCAGAGTTTGC
TTATATGAGGAAAGTGACAACAAAAGCCGATGTATTCAGCTTCGGGATCATAATGATGGAGCTGATGACG
AAACAGAGACCAACTTCGTTGAATGATGAAGATTCACAAGACATGACTTTGCGCCAATTGGTGGAGAAAT
CGATTGGAAATGGAAGAAAAGGGATGGTTAGGGTTCTTGATATGGAACTCGGGGACTCTATTGTTTCTCT
GAAACAGGAAGAGGCTATTGAAGACTTTCTGAAGCTTTGTTTGTTCTGTACAAGCTCTAGACCTGAAGAT
CGACCTGATATGAACGAGATTCTTACACATCTGATGAAACTTAGAGGCAAAGCGAATTCATTTCGAGAAG
ATCGTAACGAGGATCGAGAAGTTAAGGGTGGGCGCGCCGACCCAGCTTTCTTGTACAAAGTGGTTGATGG
GATGGACAAGCAGAAGAACGGCATCAAGGCCAACTTCAAGATCCGCCACAACATCGAGGACGGCGGCGTG
CAGCTCGCCGACCACTACCAGCAGAACACCCCCATCGGCGACGGCCCCGTGCTGCTGCCCGACAACCACT
ACCTGAGCTACCAGTCCGCCCTGAGCAAAGACCCCAACGAGAAGCGCGATCACATGGTCCTGCTGGAGTT
CGTGACCGCCGCCGGGATCACTCTCGGCATGGACGAGCTGTACAAGTAATCTAGAGTCCGCAAAAATCAC
CAGTCTCTCTCTACAAATCTATCTCTCTCTATTTTTCTCCAGAATAATGTGTGAGTAGTTCCCAGATAAG
GGAATTAGGGTTCTTATAGGGTTTCGCTCATGTGTTGAGCATATAAGAAACCCTTAGTATGTATTTGTAT
TTGTAAAATACTTCTATCAATAAAATTTCTAATTCCTAAAACCAAAATCCAGTGACCGGGCGGCCGCCAC
CGCGGTGGAGGGGGATCAGATTGTCGTTTCCCGCCTTCAGTTTAAACTATCAGTGTTTGACAGGATATAT
TGGCGGGTAAACCTAAGAGAAAAGAGCGTTTATTAGAATAATCGGATATTTAAAAGGGCGTGAAAAGGTT
TATCCGTTCGTCCATTTGTATGTGTACATCACCGACGAGCAAGGCAAGACCGAGCGCCTTTCCGACGCTC
ACCGGGCTGGTTGCCCTCGCCGCTGGGCTGGCGGCCGTCTATGGCCCTGCAAACGCGCCAGAAACGCCGT
CGAAGCCGTGTGCGAGACACCGGCCGCCGGCGTTGTGGATACCTCGCGGAAAACTTGGCCCTCACTGACA
GATGAGGGGCGGACGTTGACACTTGAGGGGCCGACTCACCCGGCGCGGCGTTGACAGATGAGGGGCAGGC
TCGATTTCGGCCGGCGACGTGGAGCTGGCCAGCCTCGCAAATCGGCGAAAACGCCTGATTTTACGCGAGT
TTCCCACAGATGATGTGGACAAGCCTGGGGATAAGTGCCCTGCGGTATTGACACTTGAGGGGCGCGACTA
CTGACAGATGAGGGGCGCGATCCTTGACACTTGAGGGGCAGAGTGCTGACAGATGAGGGGCGCACCTATT
GACATTTGAGGGGCTGTCCACAGGCAGAAAATCCAGCATTTGCAAGGGTTTCCGCCCGTTTTTCGGCCAC
CGCTAACCTGTCTTTTAACCTGCTTTTAAACCAATATTTATAAACCTTGTTTTTAACCAGGGCTGCGCCC
TGTGCGCGTGACCGCGCACGCCGAAGGGGGGTGCCCCCCCTTCTCGAACCCTCCCGGCCCGCTAACGCGG
GCCTCCCATCCCCCCAGGGGCTGCGCCCCTCGGCCGCGAACGGCCTCACCCCAAAAATGGCAGCGCTGGC
AGTCCTTGCCATTGCCGGGATCGGGGCAGTAACGGGATGGGCGATCAGCCCGAAAGCTACCCCTATTTGT
TTATTTTTCTAAATACATTCAAATATGTATCCGCTCATGAGACAATAACCCTGATAAATGCTTCAATAAT
ATTGAAAAAGGAAGAGTATGAGTATTCAACATTTCCGTGTCGCCCTTATTCCCTTTTTTGCGGCATTTTG
CCTTCCTGTTTTTGCTCACCCAGAAACGCTGGTGAAAGTAAAAGATGCTGAAGATCAGTTGGGTGCACGA
GTGGGTTACATCGAACTGGATCTCAACAGCGGTAAGATCCTTGAGAGTTTTCGCCCCGAAGAACGTTTTC
CAATGATGAGCACTTTTAAAGTTCTGCTATGTGGCGCGGTATTATCCCGTATTGACGCCGGGCAAGAGCA
ACTCGGTCGCCGCATACACTATTCTCAGAATGACTTGGTTGAGTACTCACCAGTCACAGAAAAGCATCTT
ACGGATGGCATGACAGTAAGAGAATTATGCAGTGCTGCCATAACCATGAGTGATAACACTGCGGCCAACT
TACTTCTGACAACGATCGGAGGACCGAAGGAGCTAACCGCTTTTTTGCACAACATGGGGGATCATGTAAC
TCGCCTTGATCGTTGGGAACCGGAGCTGAATGAAGCCATACCAAACGACGAGCGTGACACCACGATGCCT
GTAGCAATGGCAACAACGTTGCGCAAACTATTAACTGGCGAACTACTTACTCTAGCTTCCCGGCAACAAT
TAATAGACTGGATGGAGGCGGATAAAGTTGCAGGACCACTTCTGCGCTCGGCCCTTCCGGCTGGCTGGTT
TATTGCTGATAAATCTGGAGCCGGTGAGCGTGGGTCTCGCGGTATCATTGCAGCACTGGGGCCAGATGGT
AAGCCCTCCCGTATCGTAGTTATCTACACGACGGGGAGTCAGGCAACTATGGATGAACGAAATAGACAGA
TCGCTGAGATAGGTGCCTCACTGATTAAGCATTGGTAACTGTCAGACCAAGTTTACTCATATATACTTTA
GATTGATTTAAAACTTCATTTTTAATTTAAAAGGATCTAGGTGAAGATCCTTTTTGATAATCTCATGACC
AAAATCCCTTAACGTGAGTTTTCGTTCCACTGAGCGTCAGACCCCGTAGAAAAGATCAAAGGATCTTCTT
GAGATCCTTTTTTTCTGCGCGTAATCTGCTGCTTGCAAACAAAAAAACCACCGCTACCAGCGGTGGTTTG
TTTGCCGGATCAAGAGCTACCAACTCTTTTTCCGAAGGTAACTGGCTTCAGCAGAGCGCAGATACCAAAT
ACTGTTCTTCTAGTGTAGCCGTAGTTAGGCCACCACTTCAAGAACTCTGTAGCACCGCCTACATACCTCG
CTCTGCTAATCCTGTTACCAGTGGCTGCTGCCAGTGGCGATAAGTCGTGTCTTACCGGGTTGGACTCAAG
ACGATAGTTACCGGATAAGGCGCAGCGGTCGGGCTGAACGGGGGGTTCGTGCACACAGCCCAGCTTGGAG
CGAACGACCTACACCGAACTGAGATACCTACAGCGTGAGCTATGAGAAAGCGCCACGCTTCCCGAAGGGA
GAAAGGCGGACAGGTATCCGGTAAGCGGCAGGGTCGGAACAGGAGAGCGCACGAGGGAGCTTCCAGGGGG
AAACGCCTGGTATCTTTATAGTCCTGTCGGGTTTCGCCACCTCTGACTTGAGCGTCGATTTTTGTGATGC
TCGTCAGGGGGGCGGAGCCTATGGAAAAACGCCAGCAACGCGGCCTTTTTACGGTTCCTGGCCTTTTGCT
GGCCTTTTGCTCACATGGACTCTAGCTAGAGGATCACAGGCAGCAACGCTCTGTCATCGTTACAATCAAC
ATGCTACCCTCCGCGAGATCATCCGTGTTTCAAACCCGGCAGCTTAGTTGCCGTTCTTCCGAATAGCATC
GGTAACATGAGCAAAGTCTGCCGCCTTACAACGGCTCTCCCGCTGACGCCGTCCCGGACTGATGGGCTGC
CTGTATCGAGTGGTGATTTTGTGCCGAGCTGCCGGTCGGGGAGCTGTTGGCTGGCTGGTGGCAGGATATA
TTGTGGTGTAAACAAATTGACGCTTAGACAACTTAATAACACATTGCGGACGTTTTTAATGATCGAATAC
TAACGTCTCTACCAGATATCAGCTTGCATGCCGGTCGATCTAGTAACATAGATGACACCGCGCGCGATAA
TTTATCCTAGTTTGCGCGCTATATTTTGTTTTCTATCGCGTATTAAATGTATAATTGCGGGACTCTAATC
ATAAAAACCCATCTCATAAATAACGTCATGCATTACATGTTAATTATTACATGCTTAACGTAATTCAACA
GAAATTATATGATAATCATCGCAAGACCGGCAACAGGATTCAATCTTAAGAAACTTTATTGCCAAATGTT
TGAACGATCTGCTTGACTCTAGGGGTCATCAGATTTCGGTGACGGGCAGGACCGGACGGGGCGGCACCGG
CAGGCTGAAGTCCAGCTGCCAGAAACCCACGTCATGCCAGTTCCCGTGCTTGAAGCCGGCCGCCCGCAGC
ATGCCGCGGGGGGCATATCCGAGCGCCTCGTGCATGCGCACGCTCGGGTCGTTGGGCAGCCCGATGACAG
CGACCACGCTCTTGAAGCCCTGTGCCTCCAGGGACTTCAGCAGGTGGGTGTAGAGCGTGGAGCCCAGTCC
CGTCCGCTGGTGGCGGGGGGAGACGTACACGGTCGACTCGGCCGTCCAGTCGTAGGCGTTGCGTGCCTTC
CAGGGACCCGCGTAGGCGATGCCGGCGACCTCGCCGTCCACCTCGGCGACGAGCCAGGGATAGCGCTCCC
GCAGACGGACGAGGTCGTCCGTCCACTCCTGCGGTTCCTGCGGCTCGGTACGGAAGTTGACCGTGCTTGT
CTCGATGTAGTGGTTGACGATGGTGCAGACCGCCGGCATGTCCGCCTCGGTGGCACGGCGGATGTCGGCC
GGGCGTCGTTCTGGGCTCATGGTAGATCCCCTCGATCGAGTTGAGAGTGAATATGAGACTCTAATTGGAT
ACCGAGGGGAATTTATGGAACGTCAGTGGAGCATTTTTGACAAGAAATATTTGCTAGCTGATAGTGACCT
TAGGCGACTTTTGAACGCGCAATAATGGTTTCTGACGTATGTGCTTAGCTCATTAAACTCCAGAAACCCG
CGGCTCAGTGGCTCCTTCAACGTTGCGGTTCTGTCAGTTCCAAACGTAAAACGGCTTGTCCCGCGTCATC
GGCGGGGGTCATAACGTGACTCCCTTAATTCTCCGCTCATGATCAGATTGTCGTTTCCCGCCTTCGGTTT
GGGCGCGCCCGGTTCAGAAGACCAGAGGGCTATTGAGACTTTTCAACAAAGGGTAATATCGGGAAACCTC
CTCGGATTCCATTGCCCAGCTATCTGTCACTTCATCGAAAGGACAGTAGAAAAGGAAGATGGCTTCTACA
AATGCCATCATTGCGATAAAGGAAAGGCTATCGTTCAAGATGCCTCTACCGACAGTGGTCCCAAAGATGG
ACCCCCACCCACGAGGAACATCGTGGAAAAAGAAGACGTTCCAACCACGTCTTCAAAGCAAGTGGATTGA
TGTGATACATGGTGGAGCACGACACTCTCGTCTACTCCAAGAATATCAAAGATACAGTCTCAGAAGACCA
GAGGGCTAT
Features (pLannotate 1.2.2; 18 found; start..end, strand, type, name):
    345..372     -  misc_feature   MCS (fragment): pBluescript multiple cloning site
    380..404     +  protein_bind   attB1: mutant version of attB; recombination site for the Gateway® BP reaction BP Clonase™
    425..3943    +  CDS            FLS2: FLS2_ARATH - Experimental evidence at protein level: Swiss-Prot protein existence level 1. Constitutes the pattern-recognition receptor (PPR) that determines the specific perception of flagellin (flg22), a potent elicitor of the defense response to pathogen-associated molecular patterns (PAMPs). Flagellin-binding to the receptor is the first step to initiate the innate immune MAP kinase signaling cascade (MEKK1, MKK4/MKK5 and MPK3/MPK6), resulting in enhanced resistance against pathogens. Binding to the effector AvrPto1 or to the phosphatase hopD2 from Pseudomonas syringae blocks the downstrea
   3960..3984    -  protein_bind   attB2: mutant version of attB; recombination site for the Gateway® BP reaction BP Clonase™
   3995..4246    +  CDS            VC155: C-terminal fragment of mVenus for use in bimolecular fluorescence complementation (BiFC) (Kodama and Hu, 2010)
   4304..4463    +  polyA_signal   CaMV poly(A) signal (fragment): cauliflower mosaic virus polyadenylation signal
   4470..4490    -  misc_feature   MCS (fragment): pBluescript multiple cloning site
   4538..4562    +  misc_feature   RB T-DNA repeat: right border repeat from nopaline C58 T-DNA
   4782..5313    +  rep_origin     oriV: incP origin of replication
   5377..5454    +  CDS            klaC (fragment): KLAC_ECOLX - Also known as telB. Protein predicted: Swiss-Prot protein existence level 4. Belongs to the kla operon, which is associated with cryptic tellurite resistance, and IncW plasmid fertility inhibition. From Escherichia coli.
   5456..5547    +  promoter       AmpR promoter: bla
   5548..6408    +  CDS            AmpR: β-lactamase; bla; confers resistance to ampicillin, carbenicillin, and related antibiotics
   6579..7167    +  rep_origin     ori: high-copy-number ColE1/pMB1/pBR322/pUC origin of replication
   7479..7503    +  misc_feature   LB T-DNA repeat: left border repeat from nopaline C58 T-DNA
   7597..7849    -  terminator     NOS terminator: nopaline synthase terminator and poly(A) signal
   7872..8420    -  CDS            bar: PAT_STRHY - Experimental evidence at protein level: Swiss-Prot protein existence level 1. Inactivates phosphinothricin (PPT) by transfer of an acetyl group from acetyl CoA. Can also acetylate demethylphosphinothricin but not PTT or glutamate. This enzyme is an effector of phosphinothricin tripeptide (PTT or bialaphos) resistance. From Streptomyces hygroscopicus. Introduced by genetic manipulation and expressed in glufosinate-tolerant maize by Dekalb Genetics.
   8462..8641    -  promoter       NOS promoter: nopaline synthase promoter
   8784..345     +  promoter       CaMV 35S promoter (enhanced) (across the origin): cauliflower mosaic virus 35S promoter with a duplicated enhancer region
