[The description below was written by a language model from this plasmid's Addgene catalogue record and pLannotate feature annotations shown in this document.]
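Description:
FLS2-YFPc is a plant binary expression plasmid built on the pAMPAT-35S backbone, made by Gateway cloning, and intended for bimolecular fluorescence complementation (BiFC) assays. The sequenced record is about 9.1 kb. It carries a high-copy ColE1/pUC-type origin and an ampicillin resistance gene (β-lactamase with its own promoter) for propagation and selection in E. coli. An incP oriV is also present, a broad-host-range origin of the kind used to maintain binary vectors in Agrobacterium. Nopaline-type left and right T-DNA border repeats delimit the region that is transferred into plant cells.

Within the T-DNA, an enhanced cauliflower mosaic virus 35S promoter with a duplicated enhancer drives the full-length coding sequence of Arabidopsis thaliana FLS2 (FLAGELLIN-SENSITIVE 2). FLS2 is the pattern-recognition receptor that perceives bacterial flagellin (flg22) and starts the immune MAP kinase signalling cascade. The FLS2 insert is flanked by attB1 and attB2 sites left by Gateway recombination. Downstream of attB2 it is joined at its C terminus to YFPc, which the feature table annotates as the VC155 C-terminal fragment of mVenus, and a CaMV polyadenylation signal ends the unit. A second cassette in the opposite orientation places the bar gene (phosphinothricin acetyltransferase) between the NOS promoter and NOS terminator, giving Basta (glufosinate) resistance for selecting transformed plants.

The YFPc fragment is non-fluorescent on its own. Signal appears only when FLS2-YFPc is co-expressed with a partner protein fused to the complementary N-terminal YFP fragment and the two come close enough to reconstitute the fluorophore. The construct therefore serves to test and localise interactions between FLS2 and candidate partners in plant cells; the associated publication concerns plasma membrane calcium ATPases in receptor-mediated immune signalling.
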