Addgene plasmid #87166: FLS2-YFPc
Purpose: fluorescence complementation assay
Depositing lab: Silke Robatzek. Depositing organization: Sainsbury Laboratory, Norwich. Publication: Plasma membrane calcium ATPases are important components of receptor-mediated signaling in plant immune responses and development. Frei dit Frey N, Mbengue M, Kwaaitaal M, Nitsch L, Altenbach D, Haweker H, Lozano-Duran R, Njo MF, Beeckman T, Huettel B, Borst JW, Panstruga R, Robatzek S. Plant Physiol. 2012 Jun;159(2):798-809. doi: 10.1104/pp.111.192575. Epub 2012 Apr 25. PubMed 22535420.
Backbone
  Vector backbone: pAMPAT-35S
  Selectable markers: Basta
Growth in bacteria
  Bacterial resistance: Ampicillin, 100 μg/mL
  Growth temperature: 37°C
  Growth strain: DH5alpha
  Copy number: Unknown
Gene/Insert
  Gene/Insert name: FLS2 (alt name: FLAGELLIN-SENSITIVE 2)
  Species: A. thaliana (mustard weed)
  Entrez Gene: FLS2 (a.k.a. AT5G46330, FLAGELLIN-SENSITIVE 2, MPL12.13, MPL12.8, MPL12_13)
  Promoter: 35s
  Tag / fusion protein: YFPc (C terminal on insert)
  Cloning method: Gateway Cloning
  Sequencing primers: 5′ ATGACGCACAATCCCACTATCCTTCGCA; 3′ CATTTGGAGAAGGACCTCGAG
Terms and licenses: Academic/Nonprofit Terms; Industry Terms: Not Available to Industry
How to cite: FLS2-YFPc was a gift from Silke Robatzek (Addgene plasmid # 87166 ; http://n2t.net/addgene:87166 ; RRID:Addgene_87166)
